Addgene plasmid #44828: pUASP dsRed Rab10 WT
Depositing lab: Matthew Scott. Depositing organization: Stanford University. Publication: Thirty-one flavors of Drosophila rab proteins. Zhang J, Schulze KL, Hiesinger PR, Suyama K, Wang S, Fish M, Acar M, Hoskins RA, Bellen HJ, Scott MP. Genetics. 2007 Jun;176(2):1307-22. Epub 2007 Apr 3. 10.1534/genetics.106.066761 PubMed 17409086.
Backbone
  Vector backbone: pUASP
  Backbone size w/o insert (bp): 9939
  Vector type: Insect Expression ; Drosophila
Growth in bacteria
  Bacterial resistance: Ampicillin, 100 μg/mL
  Growth temperature: 37°C
  Growth strain: DH5alpha
  Copy number: Unknown
Gene/Insert
  Gene/Insert name: Rab10
  Species: D. melanogaster (fly)
  Entrez Gene: Rab10 (a.k.a. Dmel_CG17060, AAF50924, CG17060, DRAB10, DRab10, DmRab10, Dmel\CG17060, O15971, Rab-r10, rab10)
  Tag / fusion protein: dsRed (N terminal on backbone)
  Cloning method: Gateway Cloning
  Sequencing primers: 5′ dsRed1-C; 3′ pUASp-3
Terms and licenses: Academic/Nonprofit Terms; Industry Terms: Not Available to Industry
Depositor comments: Addgene quality control has determined that this construct contains an E98V polymorphism.
How to cite: pUASP dsRed Rab10 WT was a gift from Matthew Scott (Addgene plasmid # 44828 ; http://n2t.net/addgene:44828 ; RRID:Addgene_44828)
