[The description below was written by a language model from this plasmid's Addgene catalogue record.]
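Description:
pUASP dsRed Rab10 WT is a Drosophila expression plasmid built on the pUASP backbone (about 9.9 kb without insert), a vector type used for GAL4-responsive transgene expression in flies. It is propagated in E. coli under ampicillin selection. The record gives no feature table, so the origin of replication, any fly transformation marker, transposon ends and the exact promoter and terminator elements are not stated. In general, UASp-type vectors place GAL4 upstream activating sequences in front of a promoter that works in the female germline as well as in somatic tissues. Expression therefore depends on crossing transgenic flies to a chosen GAL4 driver line.

The payload is the wild-type coding sequence of Drosophila melanogaster Rab10 (CG17060), a small GTPase of the Rab family that regulates membrane trafficking. It was introduced by Gateway recombination, so attB-type recombination scars are expected to flank the insert. The backbone supplies a dsRed red fluorescent protein at the N terminus, giving a dsRed-Rab10 fusion. N-terminal tagging leaves the C-terminal end of the Rab free, which matters because Rab proteins are typically prenylated there for membrane attachment. Repository quality control found an E98V polymorphism in the construct, which should be kept in mind when treating it as a strict wild-type reference.

The plasmid appears to be part of a broader collection of tagged Drosophila Rab constructs. It is suited to tissue-specific expression of fluorescent Rab10 under GAL4 control, allowing its subcellular localisation and the compartments it marks to be visualised.
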