>Addgene plasmid #44828 | pUASP dsRed Rab10 WT | addgene partial sequence | sequence record 62831 | dsRed1-C 5'-AGCTGGACATCACCTCCCACAACG-3'
CATCGTGGAGCAGTACGAGCGCACCGAGGGCCGCCACCACCTGTTCCTGAGATCTCGAGCTCAAGCTTCG
AATTCTGCAGTCGACGGTACCGCGGGCCCGGGATCATCAACAAGTTTGTACAAAAAAGCAGGCTTAATGG
CAAAGAAAACCTACGATTTGCTCTTTAAACTGTTGCTGATCGGTGATTCAGGAGTGGGCAAGACGTGCAT
ATTGTTCCGGTTCTCGGATGATGCATTCACGTCCACGTTCATATCGACCATAGGCATCGATTTCAAAATC
AAAACAGTCGAGCTGCGCGGCAAAAAGATCAAGCTGCAAATATGGGACACCGCCGGCCAGGAGCGGTTCC
ACACGATAACCACCTCGTACTATCGAGGCGCCATGGGCATAATGCTGGTCTATGACATAACGAACGAGAA
GAGTTTCGTGAACATAGTCAAATGGTTACGGAATATAGACGAGCACGCCAACGAGGATGTGGAGAAGATG
ATCCTCGGCAACAAGTGCGACATGACGGACAAGAGGGTGGTCAACAAGGAGCGCGGCGAAGCGATTGCCC
GTGAACATGGCATTCGGTTTATGGAAACATCCGCCAAGTCGAACATAAACATCGAGCGGGCCTTCTGCGA
GCTGGCCGAGGCCATTCTGGACAAGACATCAGGACGCGAGTCGGCGGAGAATCAGGAGCGCGTGATTATC
GATCGCCGGAACCAGGAGAAGGCGCCGGGCTACAGCAAGTGCTGCGCGTAAAACCCAGCTTTCTTGTACA
AAGTGGTTGATGATCCTCTAGAGTCGACCTCGAACGTTAACGTTAACGTAACGTTAACTCGAGGAGCTTG
ATAACATTATACCTAAACCCATGGTCAAGAGTAAACATTTCTGCCTTTGAAGTTG
